>Addgene plasmid #156950 | pD649-HAsp-DSCAML1(Trunc3)-Fc(DAPA)-AviTag-6xHis | depositor full sequence | sequence record 303009 | Full Sequence
TTTCAATATTATTGAAGCATTTATCAGGGTTATTGTCTCATGAGCGGATACATATTTGAATGTATTTAGA
AAAATAAACAAATAGGGGTCAGTGTTACAACCAATTAACCAATTCTGAACATTATCGCGAGCCCATTTAT
ACCTGAATATGGCTCATAACACCCCTTGCTCATGACCAAAATCCCTTAACGTGAGTTACGCGCGCGTCGT
TCCACTGAGCGTCAGACCCCGTAGAAAAGATCAAAGGATCTTCTTGAGATCCTTTTTTTCTGCGCGTAAT
CTGCTGCTTGCAAACAAAAAAACCACCGCTACCAGCGGTGGTTTGTTTGCCGGATCAAGAGCTACCAACT
CTTTTTCCGAAGGTAACTGGCTTCAGCAGAGCGCAGATACCAAATACTGTTCTTCTAGTGTAGCCGTAGT
TAGCCCACCACTTCAAGAACTCTGTAGCACCGCCTACATACCTCGCTCTGCTAATCCTGTTACCAGTGGC
TGCTGCCAGTGGCGATAAGTCGTGTCTTACCGGGTTGGACTCAAGACGATAGTTACCGGATAAGGCGCAG
CGGTCGGGCTGAACGGGGGGTTCGTGCACACAGCCCAGCTTGGAGCGAACGACCTACACCGAACTGAGAT
ACCTACAGCGTGAGCTATGAGAAAGCGCCACGCTTCCCGAAGGGAGAAAGGCGGACAGGTATCCGGTAAG
CGGCAGGGTCGGAACAGGAGAGCGCACGAGGGAGCTTCCAGGGGGAAACGCCTGGTATCTTTATAGTCCT
GTCGGGTTTCGCCACCTCTGACTTGAGCGTCGATTTTTGTGATGCTCGTCAGGGGGGCGGAGCCTATGGA
AAAACGCCAGCAACGCGGCCTTTTTACGGTTCCTGGCCTTTTGCTGGCCTTTTGCTCACATGTTCTTTCC
TGCGTTATCCCCTGATTCTGTGGATAACCGTATTACCGCCTTTGAGTGAGCTGATACCGCTCGCCGCAGC
CGAACGACCGAGCGCAGCGAGTCAGTGAGCGAGGAAGCGGAAGGCGAGAGTAGGGAACTGCCAGGCATCA
AACTAAGCAGAAGGCCCCTGACGGATGGCCTTTTTGCGTTTCTACAAACTCTTTCTGTGTTGTAAAACGA
CGGCCAGTCTTAAGCTCGGGCCCCCTGGGCGGTTCTGATAACGAGTAATCGTTAATCCGCAAATAACGTA
AAAACCCGCTTCGGCGGGTTTTTTTATGGGGGGAGTTTAGGGAAAGAGCATTTGTCAGAATATTTAAGGG
CGCCTGTCACTTTGCTTGATATATGAGAATTATTTAACCTTATAAATGAGAAAAAAGCAACGCACTTTAA
ATAAGATACGTTGCTTTTTCGATTGATGAACACCTATAATTAAACTATTCATCTATTATTTATGATTTTT
TGTATATACAATATTTCTAGTTTGTTAAAGAGAATTAAGAAAATAAATCTCGAAAATAATAAAGGGAAAA
TCAGTTTTTGATATCAAAATTATACATGTCAACGATAATACAAAATATAATACAAACTATAAGATGTTAT
CAGTATTTATTATCATTTAGAATAAATTTTGTGTCGCCCTTAATTGTGAGCGGATAACAATTACGAGCTT
CATGCACAGTGGCGTTGACTCAATATTGGCCATTAGCCATATTATTCATTGGTTATATAGCATAAATCAA
TATTGGCTATTGGCCATTGCATACGTTGTATCTATATCATAATATGTACATTTATATTGGCTCATGTCCA
ATATGACCGCCATGTTGGCATTGATTATTGACTAGTTATTAATAGTAATCAATTACGGGGTCATTAGTTC
ATAGCCCATATATGGAGTTCCGCGTTACATAACTTACGGTAAATGGCCCGCCTGGCTGACCGCCCAACGA
CCCCCGCCCATTGACGTCAATAATGACGTATGTTCCCATAGTAACGCCAATAGGGACTTTCCATTGACGT
CAATGGGTGGAGTATTTACGGTAAACTGCCCACTTGGCAGTACATCAAGTGTATCATATGCCAAGTACGC
CCCCTATTGACGTCAATGACGGTAAATGGCCCGCCTGGCATTATGCCCAGTACATGACCTTATGGGACTT
TCCTACTTGGCAGTACATCTACGTATTAGTCATCGCTATTACCATGGTGATGCGGTTTTGGCAGTACATC
AATGGGCGTGGATAGCGGTTTGACTCACGGGGATTTCCAAGTCTCCACCCCATTGACGTCAATGGGAGTT
TGTTTTGGCACCAAAATCAACGGGACTTTCCAAAATGTCGTAACAACTCCGCCCCATTGACGCAAATGGG
CGGTAGGCGTGTACGGTGGGAGGTCTATATAAGCAGAGCTCGTTTAGTGAACCGTCAGATCGCCTGGAGA
CGCCATCCACGCTGTTTTGACCTCCATAGAAGACACCGGGACCGATCCAGCCTCCGCGGCCGGGAACGGT
GCATTGGAACGCGGATTCCCCGTGCCAAGAGTGACGTAAGTACCGCCTATAGAGTCTATAGGCCCACCCC
CTTGGCTTCGTTAGAACGCGGCTACAATTAATACATAACCTTATGTATCATACACATACGATTTAGGTGA
CACTATAGAATAACATCCACTTTGCCTTTCTCTCCACAGGTGTCCACTCCCAGGTCCAACTGCACCTCGG
TTCTATCGAAAACGCGCCTGCTAGCGCCACCATGAAGACCATCATTGCCCTGAGCTACATCTTCTGCCTG
GTGTTCGCTGCGGCCGCCGAACCTCCTGATCCTCCTGAGCTGGAAATCCGGGAAGTGAAGGCCCGGTCCA
TGAACCTGAGATGGACCCAGAGATTCGACGGCAACAGCATCATCACCGGCTTCGACATCGAGTACAAGAA
CAAGAGCGACAGCTGGGACTTCAAGCAGAGCACCAGAAACATCAGCCCCACCATCAACCAGGCCAACATC
GTGGATCTGCACCCCGCCAGCGTGTACAGCATCAGAATGTACAGCTTCAACAAGATCGGCAGAAGCGAGC
CCAGCAAAGAGCTGACCATCAGCACCGAAGAGGCTGCCCCTGATGGCCCTCCTATGGATGTTACACTGCA
GCCCGTGACCAGCCAGAGCATCCAAGTGACATGGAAGGCCCCTAAGAAAGAACTGCAGAACGGCGTGATC
CGGGGCTACCAGATCGGCTACAGAGAGAATAGCCCCGGCAGCAACGGCCAGTACTCCATCGTGGAAATGA
AGGCCACCGGCGACAGCGAGGTGTACACACTGGACAACCTGAAGAAGTTCGCCCAGTACGGCGTGGTGGT
GCAGGCCTTTAATAGAGCCGGCACAGGCCCTAGCAGCAGCGAGATCAATGCCACCACACTGGAAGATGTG
CCCAGCCAGCCTCCTGAAAATGTGCGGGCCCTGAGCATCACCTCTGACGTGGCAGTGATTTCTTGGAGCG
AGCCTCCTCGGAGCACCCTGAATGGCGTGCTGAAGGGCTATAGAGTGATCTTCTGGTCCCTGTACGTGGA
CGGCGAGTGGGGCGAGATGCAGAACATCACCACCACCAGAGAACGCGTGGAACTGAGAGGCATGGAAAAG
TTCACCAACTACAGCGTGCAGGTCCTGGCCTATACACAAGCTGGCGACGGCGTCAGATCCAGCGTGCTGT
ACATCCAGACCAAAGAGGACGTCCCAGGACCTCCTGCCGGAATCAAAGCCGTGCCAAGCTCTGCCTCTTC
TGTGGTGGTTTCCTGGCTGCCTCCTACCAAGCCTAATGGCGTGATCAGAAAGTATACCATCTTCTGCAGC
AGCCCCGGCTCTGGACAGCCTGCTCCTTCTGAGTACGAGACAAGCCCCGAGCAGCTGTTCTACAGAATCG
CCCACCTGAACCGGGGCCAGCAGTATCTGCTTTGGGTTGCCGCTGTGACAAGCGCCGGCAGAGGCAATAG
CTCCGAGAAAGTGACAATCGAGCCAGCCGGAAAGGCCCCTGCCAAGATCATCTCTTTTGGCGGCACCGTG
ACCACACCTTGGATGAAGGATGTGCGGCTGCCCTGCAATAGCGTGGGAGATCCTGCTCCTGCCGTGAAGT
GGACCAAGGATTCCGAGGACAGCGCTATCCCCGTGTCCATGGATGGCCACAGACTGATCCACACCAACGG
CACCCTGCTGCTGAGAGCCGTGAAGGCTGAGGACTCCGGCTACTACACCTGTACCGCCACAAATACCGGC
GGCTTCGATACCATCATCGTGAACCTGCTGGTCCAGGTGCCACCTGATCAGCCTAGACTGACCGTGTCTA
AGACCAGCGCCAGCAGCATCACACTGACCTGGATTCCCGGCGATAATGGCGGCAGCTCCATCAGAGGATT
CGTGCTGCAGTACAGCGTGGACAACAGCGAGGAATGGAAGGACGTGTTCATCAGCAGCTCCGAGCGGAGC
TTCAAGCTGGACTCTCTGAAGTGCGGCACCTGGTACAAAGTGAAGCTGGCCGCCAAGAACAGCGTCGGCT
CTGGCAGAATCTCCGAGATCATCGAGGCCAAGACACACGGCAGAGAGCCTAGCTTCAGCAAGGACCAGCA
CCTGTTCACCCACATCAACAGCACCCACGCCAGACTGAACCTGCAAGGCTGGAACAATGGCGGCTGTCCC
ATCACAGCCATCGTGCTGGAATACCGGCCTAAAGGCACATGGGCCTGGCAGGGACTGAGAGCCAATTCTT
CTGGCGAGGTGTTCCTGACCGAGCTGAGAGAGGCCACTTGGTACGAGCTGAGGATGAGAGCCTGTAACAG
CGCCGGCTGCGGAAATGAGACAGCCCAGTTTGCCACTCTGGACTACGACGGCAGCACAATCCCTCCAATC
AAGAGCGCTCAAGGCGAGGGCGACGACGTGAAGAAAGGCGCGCCGGGCGGCGACAAGACCCACACCTGCC
CCCCCTGCCCAGCTCCAGAACTGCTGGGAGGGCCTTCCGTGTTCCTGTTCCCCCCCAAGCCCAAGGACAC
CCTGATGATCAGCAGGACCCCCGAGGTGACCTGCGTGGTGGTGGCCGTGTCCCACGAGGACCCAGAGGTG
AAGTTCAACTGGTACGTGGACGGCGTGGAGGTGCACAACGCCAAGACCAAGCCCAGAGAGGAGCAGTACA
ACAGCACCTACAGGGTGGTGTCCGTGCTGACCGTGCTGCACCAGGACTGGCTGAACGGCAAAGAATACAA
GTGCAAAGTCTCCAACAAGGCCCTGGCTGCCCCAATCGAAAAGACAATCAGCAAGGCCAAGGGCCAGCCA
CGGGAGCCCCAGGTGTACACCCTGCCCCCCAGCCGGGAGGAGATGACCAAGAACCAGGTGTCCCTGACCT
GTCTGGTGAAGGGCTTCTACCCCAGCGATATCGCCGTGGAGTGGGAGAGCAACGGCCAGCCCGAGAACAA
CTACAAGACCACCCCCCCAGTGCTGGACAGCGACGGCAGCTTCTTCCTGTACAGCAAGCTGACCGTGGAC
AAGTCCAGGTGGCAGCAGGGCAACGTGTTCAGCTGCAGCGTGATGCACGAGGCCCTGCACAACCACTACA
CCCAGAAGTCCCTGAGCCTGAGCCCCGGCGGCAGCGGTCTTAATGATATTTTCGAGGCTCAGAAGATTGA
GTGGCATGAACACCACCACCATCACCACTAAGGCCGGCCTGTAGTCACTGGCACAACGCGTTACCCGGTA
AGCCAATCGGGTATACACGGTCGTCATACTGCAGACAGGGTTCTTCTACTTTGCAAGATAGTCTTGAGTA
GTAAAATAAATAGATAGAGAAAATCAGCCTCGACTGTGCCTTCTAGTTGCCAGCCATCTGTTGTTTGCCC
CTCCCCCGTGCCTTCCTTGACCCTGGAAGGTGCCACTCCCACTGTCCTTTCCTAATAAAATGAGGAAATT
GCATCACAACACTCAACCCTATCTCGGTCTATTCTTTTGATTTATAAGGGATTTTGCCGATTTCGGCCTA
TTGGTTAAAAAATGAGCTGATTTAACAAAAATTTAACGCGAATTAATTCTGTGGAATGTGTGTCAGTTAG
GGTGTGGAAAGTCCCCAGGCTCCCCAGCAGGCAGAAGTATGCAAAGCATGCATCTCAATTAGTCAGCAAC
CAGGTGTGGAAAGTCCCCAGGCTCCCCAGCAGGCAGAAGTATGCAAAGCATGCATCTCAATTAGTCAGCA
ACCATAGTCCCGCCCCTAACTCCGCCCATCCCGCCCCTAACTCCGCCCAGTTCCGCCCATTCTCCGCCCC
ATGGCTGACTAATTTTTTTTATTTATGCAGAGGCCGAGGCCGCCTCTGCCTCTGAGCTATTCCAGAAGTA
GTGAGGAGGCTTTTTTGGAGGCCTAGGCTTTTGCAAAAAGCTCCCGGGAGCTTGTATATCCATTTTCGGA
TCTGATCAGCACGTGTTGACAATTAATCATCGGCATAGTATATCGGCATAGTATAATACGACAAGGTGAG
GAACTAAACCATGACCGAGTACAAGCCCACGGTGCGCCTCGCCACCCGCGACGACGTCCCCAGGGCCGTA
CGCACCCTCGCCGCCGCGTTCGCCGACTACCCCGCCACGCGCCACACCGTCGATCCGGACCGCCACATCG
AGCGGGTCACCGAGCTGCAAGAACTCTTCCTCACGCGCGTCGGGCTCGACATCGGCAAGGTGTGGGTCGC
GGACGACGGCGCCGCGGTGGCGGTCTGGACCACGCCGGAGAGCGTCGAAGCGGGGGCGGTGTTCGCCGAG
ATCGGCCCGCGCATGGCCGAGTTGAGCGGTTCCCGGCTGGCCGCGCAGCAACAGATGGAAGGCCTCCTGG
CGCCGCACCGGCCCAAGGAGCCCGCGTGGTTCCTGGCCACCGTCGGCGTCTCGCCCGACCACCAGGGCAA
GGGTCTGGGCAGCGCCGTCGTGCTCCCCGGAGTGGAGGCGGCCGAGCGCGCCGGGGTGCCCGCCTTCCTG
GAGACATCCGCGCCCCGCAACCTCCCCTTCTACGAGCGGCTCGGCTTCACCGTCACCGCCGACGTCGAGG
TGCCCGAAGGACCGCGCACCTGGTGCATGACCCGCAAGCCCGGTGCCTGACACGTGCTACGAGATTTCGA
TTCCACCGCCGCCTTCTATGAAAGGTTGGGCTTCGGAATCGTTTTCCGGGACGCCGGCTGGATGATCCTC
CAGCGCGGGGATCTCATGCTGGAGTTCTTCGCCCACCCCAACTTGTTTATTGCAGCTTATAATGGTTACA
AATAAAGCAATAGCATCACAAATTTCACAAATAAAGCATTTTTTTCACTGCATTCTAGTTGTGGTTTGTC
CAAACTCATCAATGTATCTTATCATGTCTGTATACCGTCGACCTCTAGCTAGAGCTTGGCGTAATCATGG
TCATTACCAATGCTTAATCAGTGAGGCACCTATCTCAGCGATCTGTCTATTTCGTTCATCCATAGTTGCC
TGACTCCCCGTCGTGTAGATAACTACGATACGGGAGGGCTTACCATCTGGCCCCAGCGCTGCGATGATAC
CGCGAGAACCACGCTCACCGGCTCCGGATTTATCAGCAATAAACCAGCCAGCCGGAAGGGCCGAGCGCAG
AAGTGGTCCTGCAACTTTATCCGCCTCCATCCAGTCTATTAATTGTTGCCGGGAAGCTAGAGTAAGTAGT
TCGCCAGTTAATAGTTTGCGCAACGTTGTTGCCATCGCTACAGGCATCGTGGTGTCACGCTCGTCGTTTG
GTATGGCTTCATTCAGCTCCGGTTCCCAACGATCAAGGCGAGTTACATGATCCCCCATGTTGTGCAAAAA
AGCGGTTAGCTCCTTCGGTCCTCCGATCGTTGTCAGAAGTAAGTTGGCCGCAGTGTTATCACTCATGGTT
ATGGCAGCACTGCATAATTCTCTTACTGTCATGCCATCCGTAAGATGCTTTTCTGTGACTGGTGAGTACT
CAACCAAGTCATTCTGAGAATAGTGTATGCGGCGACCGAGTTGCTCTTGCCCGGCGTCAATACGGGATAA
TACCGCGCCACATAGCAGAACTTTAAAAGTGCTCATCATTGGAAAACGTTCTTCGGGGCGAAAACTCTCA
AGGATCTTACCGCTGTTGAGATCCAGTTCGATGTAACCCACTCGTGCACCCAACTGATCTTCAGCATCTT
TTACTTTCACCAGCGTTTCTGGGTGAGCAAAAACAGGAAGGCAAAATGCCGCAAAAAAGGGAATAAGGGC
GACACGGAAATGTTGAATACTCATATTCTTCCTT
Features (pLannotate 1.2.2; 21 found; start..end, strand, type, name):
    119..143     -  CDS            KanR (fragment): aminoglycoside phosphotransferase; aph(3')-Ia; confers resistance to kanamycin
    254..842     +  rep_origin     ori: high-copy-number ColE1/pMB1/pBR322/pUC origin of replication
   1067..1084    +  terminator     rrnB T2 terminator (fragment): transcription terminator T2 from the E. coli rrnB gene
   1109..1128    -  CDS            lacZα (fragment): LacZα fragment of β-galactosidase; lacZ fragment
   1584..1600    +  protein_bind   lac operator: The lac repressor binds to the lac operator to inhibit transcription in E. coli. This inhibition can be relieved by adding lactose or isopropyl-β-D-thiogalactopyranoside (IPTG). lac repressor encoded by lacI
   1843..2146    +  enhancer       CMV enhancer: human cytomegalovirus immediate early enhancer
   2147..2350    +  promoter       CMV promoter: human cytomegalovirus (CMV) immediate early promoter
   2486..2529    +  intron         CMV intron (fragment): modified intron A from human cytomegalovirus
   2581..2599    +  promoter       SP6 promoter: promoter for bacteriophage SP6 RNA polymerase
   2603..2640    +  CDS            IgH signal sequence (fragment): signal sequence from the mouse immunoglobulin heavy chain variable region
   2749..4866    +  CDS            DSCAML1 (fragment): DSCL1_HUMAN - Also known as DSCAM2, KIAA1132 From Homo sapiens (Human).
   4882..5559    +  CDS            IGHG1 (fragment): IGHG1_HUMAN - Experimental evidence at protein level: Swiss-Prot protein existence level 1. Constant region of immunoglobulin heavy chains. Immunoglobulins, also known as antibodies, are membrane-bound or secreted glycoproteins produced by B lymphocytes. In the recognition phase of humoral immunity, the membrane-bound immunoglobulins serve as receptors which, upon binding of a specific antigen, trigger the clonal expansion and differentiation of B lymphocytes into immunoglobulins- secreting plasma cells. Secreted immunoglobulins mediate the effector phase of humoral immunity, which results in
   5774..5885    +  polyA_signal   bGH poly(A) signal: bovine growth hormone polyadenylation signal
   5886..5994    +  rep_origin     f1 ori (fragment): f1 bacteriophage origin of replication; arrow indicates direction of (+) strand synthesis
   6008..6337    +  promoter       SV40 promoter: SV40 enhancer and early promoter
   6385..6432    +  promoter       EM7 promoter: synthetic bacterial promoter&nbsp
   6451..7050    +  CDS            PuroR (fragment): puromycin N-acetyltransferase; pac from Streptomyces; confers resistance to puromycin
   7060..7185    +  CDS            ble (fragment): BLE_KLEPN - Experimental evidence at protein level: Swiss-Prot protein existence level 1. Binding protein with a strong affinity to the bleomycin family of antibiotics. Binds to CL990; an antimitotic-antibiotic compound. From Klebsiella pneumoniae.
   7180..7301    +  polyA_signal   SV40 poly(A) signal: SV40 polyadenylation signal
   7354..8214    -  CDS            AmpR: β-lactamase; bla; confers resistance to ampicillin, carbenicillin, and related antibiotics
   8217..89      -  promoter       AmpR promoter (fragment) (across the origin): bla
