[The description below was written by a language model from this plasmid's Addgene catalogue record and pLannotate feature annotations shown in this document.]
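Description:
pD649-HAsp-DSCAML1(Trunc3)-Fc(DAPA)-AviTag-6xHis is a mammalian expression plasmid of about 8.2 kb, built on the pD649 backbone, that produces a secreted, Fc-fused portion of the extracellular domain of human DSCAML1 (also called DSCAM2), an immunoglobulin-superfamily cell-surface protein. It is maintained in E. coli at high copy through a ColE1/pUC-type origin and selected with ampicillin via the bla gene. The annotation also picks up short remnants of KanR, lacZα, an rrnB terminator and f1 ori, which appear to be non-functional backbone fragments. The depositor notes that some plasmids in this collection may carry an IS4-like transposase insertion upstream of the CMV promoter; no such element is annotated here.

Expression is driven by the CMV enhancer/promoter followed by a fragment of CMV intron A. An SP6 promoter just upstream of the coding region can serve for in vitro transcription and as a sequencing primer site. The open reading frame starts with a signal peptide ("HAsp" in the name; the annotation tool matches part of it to an immunoglobulin heavy-chain leader) that directs the protein into the secretory pathway. Next comes the 2,118 bp DSCAML1 truncation ("Trunc3"), cloned between retained NotI and AscI sites. This is fused at its C terminus to human IgG1 Fc carrying the D265A and P329A (DAPA) mutations, which are generally used to reduce Fc effector binding, then an AviTag for site-specific biotinylation and a 6xHis tag for metal-affinity purification, ending at a bGH polyadenylation signal. A separate SV40/EM7 promoter cassette with a puromycin resistance gene and SV40 poly(A) could allow selection in mammalian cells. The construct belongs to a collection made for mapping protein–protein interactions among human IgSF cell-surface proteins.
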