Addgene plasmid #156950: pD649-HAsp-DSCAML1(Trunc3)-Fc(DAPA)-AviTag-6xHis
Purpose: Mammalian expression of cell-surface protein partial extracellular domain fused to Fc(DAPA)-Avi-6xHis. Protein is secreted from cells.
Depositing lab: Chris Garcia. Depositing organization: Stanford University. Publication: A Human IgSF Cell-Surface Interactome Reveals a Complex Network of Protein-Protein Interactions. Wojtowicz WM, Vielmetter J, Fernandes RA, Siepe DH, Eastman CL, Chisholm GB, Cox S, Klock H, Anderson PW, Rue SM, Miller JJ, Glaser SM, Bragstad ML, Vance J, Lam AW, Lesley SA, Zinn K, Garcia KC. Cell. 2020 Aug 20;182(4):1027-1043.e17. doi: 10.1016/j.cell.2020.07.025. PubMed 32822567.
Backbone
  Vector backbone: pD649
  Backbone size w/o insert (bp): 6106
  Vector type: Mammalian Expression
Growth in bacteria
  Bacterial resistance: Ampicillin, 100 μg/mL
  Growth temperature: 37°C
  Growth strain: DH5alpha
  Copy number: High Copy
Gene/Insert
  Gene/Insert name: DSCAML1 (alt name: DSCL1)
  Species: H. sapiens (human)
  Insert size (bp): 2118
  Mutation: Fc region of human IgG contains D265A and P329A mutations (DAPA)
  Entrez Gene: DSCAML1 (a.k.a. DSCAM2)
  Promoter: CMV/SP6
  Tag / fusion protein: Fc(DAPA)-AviTag-6xHis (C terminal on backbone)
  Cloning method: Restriction Enzyme; 5′ cloning site GCGGCCGC (not destroyed); 3′ cloning site GGCGCGCC (not destroyed)
  Sequencing primers: 5′ ATTTAGGTGACACTATAG; 3′ CACGTACCAGTTGAACTTCACC
Resource information
  A portion of this plasmid was derived from a plasmid made by: synthesis by ThermoFisher
Terms and licenses: Academic/Nonprofit Terms; Industry Terms: Not Available to Industry
Depositor comments: Some plasmids in this collection may have an IS4-like element ISVsa5 family transposase upstream of the CMV promoter.
How to cite: pD649-HAsp-DSCAML1(Trunc3)-Fc(DAPA)-AviTag-6xHis was a gift from Chris Garcia (Addgene plasmid # 156950 ; http://n2t.net/addgene:156950 ; RRID:Addgene_156950)
