>Addgene plasmid #156950 | pD649-HAsp-DSCAML1(Trunc3)-Fc(DAPA)-AviTag-6xHis | depositor partial sequence | sequence record 303010 | insert (extracellular domain truncation)
GAACCTCCTGATCCTCCTGAGCTGGAAATCCGGGAAGTGAAGGCCCGGTCCATGAACCTGAGATGGACCC
AGAGATTCGACGGCAACAGCATCATCACCGGCTTCGACATCGAGTACAAGAACAAGAGCGACAGCTGGGA
CTTCAAGCAGAGCACCAGAAACATCAGCCCCACCATCAACCAGGCCAACATCGTGGATCTGCACCCCGCC
AGCGTGTACAGCATCAGAATGTACAGCTTCAACAAGATCGGCAGAAGCGAGCCCAGCAAAGAGCTGACCA
TCAGCACCGAAGAGGCTGCCCCTGATGGCCCTCCTATGGATGTTACACTGCAGCCCGTGACCAGCCAGAG
CATCCAAGTGACATGGAAGGCCCCTAAGAAAGAACTGCAGAACGGCGTGATCCGGGGCTACCAGATCGGC
TACAGAGAGAATAGCCCCGGCAGCAACGGCCAGTACTCCATCGTGGAAATGAAGGCCACCGGCGACAGCG
AGGTGTACACACTGGACAACCTGAAGAAGTTCGCCCAGTACGGCGTGGTGGTGCAGGCCTTTAATAGAGC
CGGCACAGGCCCTAGCAGCAGCGAGATCAATGCCACCACACTGGAAGATGTGCCCAGCCAGCCTCCTGAA
AATGTGCGGGCCCTGAGCATCACCTCTGACGTGGCAGTGATTTCTTGGAGCGAGCCTCCTCGGAGCACCC
TGAATGGCGTGCTGAAGGGCTATAGAGTGATCTTCTGGTCCCTGTACGTGGACGGCGAGTGGGGCGAGAT
GCAGAACATCACCACCACCAGAGAACGCGTGGAACTGAGAGGCATGGAAAAGTTCACCAACTACAGCGTG
CAGGTCCTGGCCTATACACAAGCTGGCGACGGCGTCAGATCCAGCGTGCTGTACATCCAGACCAAAGAGG
ACGTCCCAGGACCTCCTGCCGGAATCAAAGCCGTGCCAAGCTCTGCCTCTTCTGTGGTGGTTTCCTGGCT
GCCTCCTACCAAGCCTAATGGCGTGATCAGAAAGTATACCATCTTCTGCAGCAGCCCCGGCTCTGGACAG
CCTGCTCCTTCTGAGTACGAGACAAGCCCCGAGCAGCTGTTCTACAGAATCGCCCACCTGAACCGGGGCC
AGCAGTATCTGCTTTGGGTTGCCGCTGTGACAAGCGCCGGCAGAGGCAATAGCTCCGAGAAAGTGACAAT
CGAGCCAGCCGGAAAGGCCCCTGCCAAGATCATCTCTTTTGGCGGCACCGTGACCACACCTTGGATGAAG
GATGTGCGGCTGCCCTGCAATAGCGTGGGAGATCCTGCTCCTGCCGTGAAGTGGACCAAGGATTCCGAGG
ACAGCGCTATCCCCGTGTCCATGGATGGCCACAGACTGATCCACACCAACGGCACCCTGCTGCTGAGAGC
CGTGAAGGCTGAGGACTCCGGCTACTACACCTGTACCGCCACAAATACCGGCGGCTTCGATACCATCATC
GTGAACCTGCTGGTCCAGGTGCCACCTGATCAGCCTAGACTGACCGTGTCTAAGACCAGCGCCAGCAGCA
TCACACTGACCTGGATTCCCGGCGATAATGGCGGCAGCTCCATCAGAGGATTCGTGCTGCAGTACAGCGT
GGACAACAGCGAGGAATGGAAGGACGTGTTCATCAGCAGCTCCGAGCGGAGCTTCAAGCTGGACTCTCTG
AAGTGCGGCACCTGGTACAAAGTGAAGCTGGCCGCCAAGAACAGCGTCGGCTCTGGCAGAATCTCCGAGA
TCATCGAGGCCAAGACACACGGCAGAGAGCCTAGCTTCAGCAAGGACCAGCACCTGTTCACCCACATCAA
CAGCACCCACGCCAGACTGAACCTGCAAGGCTGGAACAATGGCGGCTGTCCCATCACAGCCATCGTGCTG
GAATACCGGCCTAAAGGCACATGGGCCTGGCAGGGACTGAGAGCCAATTCTTCTGGCGAGGTGTTCCTGA
CCGAGCTGAGAGAGGCCACTTGGTACGAGCTGAGGATGAGAGCCTGTAACAGCGCCGGCTGCGGAAATGA
GACAGCCCAGTTTGCCACTCTGGACTACGACGGCAGCACAATCCCTCCAATCAAGAGCGCTCAAGGCGAG
GGCGACGACGTGAAGAAA
